>Addgene plasmid | pAGM5331 | analyzer sequence | sequence record 75051
AATGTGAGACCACGAAGTGGCTCTTCAGTGGACGAAAGGGCCTCGTGATACGCCTATTTTTATAGGTTAA
TGTCATGATAATAATGGTTTCTTAGACGTCAGGTGGCACTTTTCGGGGAAATGTGCGCGGAACCCCTATT
TGTTTATTTTTCTAAATACATTCAAATATGTATCCGCTCATGAGACAATAACCCTGATAAATGCTTCAAT
AATATTGAAAAAGGAAGAGTATGCGCTCACGCAACTGGTCCAGAACCTTGACCGAACGCAGCGGTGGTAA
CGGCGCAGTGGCGGTTTTCATGGCTTGTTATGACTGTTTTTTTGGGGTACAGTCTATGCCTCGGGCATCC
AAGCAGCAAGCGCGTTACGCCGTGGGTCGATGTTTGATGTTATGGAGCAGCAACGATGTTACGCAGCAGG
GCAGTCGCCCTAAAACAAAGTTAAACATCATGAGGGAAGCGGTGATCGCCGAAGTATCGACTCAACTATC
AGAGGTAGTTGGCGTCATCGAGCGCCATCTCGAACCGACGTTGCTGGCCGTACATTTGTACGGCTCCGCA
GTGGATGGCGGCCTGAAGCCACACAGCGATATTGATTTGCTGGTTACGGTGACCGTAAGGCTTGATGAAA
CAACGCGGCGAGCTTTGATCAACGACCTTTTGGAAACTTCGGCTTCCCCTGGAGAGAGCGAGATTCTCCG
CGCTGTAGAAGTCACCATTGTTGTGCACGACGACATCATTCCGTGGCGTTATCCAGCTAAGCGCGAACTG
CAATTTGGAGAATGGCAGCGCAATGACATTCTTGCAGGTATCTTCGAGCCAGCCACGATCGACATTGATC
TGGCTATCTTGCTGACAAAAGCAAGAGAACATAGCGTTGCCTTGGTAGGTCCAGCGGCGGAGGAACTCTT
TGATCCGGTTCCTGAACAGGATCTATTTGAGGCGCTAAATGAAACCTTAACGCTATGGAACTCGCCGCCC
GACTGGGCTGGCGATGAGCGAAATGTAGTGCTTACGTTGTCCCGCATTTGGTACAGCGCAGTAACCGGCA
AAATCGCGCCGAAGGATGTCGCTGCCGACTGGGCAATGGAGCGCCTGCCGGCCCAGTATCAGCCCGTCAT
ACTTGAAGCTAGACAGGCTTATCTTGGACAAGAAGAAGATCGCTTGGCCTCGCGCGCAGATCAGTTGGAA
GAATTTGTCCATTACGTAAAAGGCGAGATCACCAAGGTAGTCGGCAAATAACTGTCAGACCAAGTTTACT
CATATATACTTTAGATTGATTTAAAACTTCATTTTTAATTTAAAAGGATCTAGGTGAAGATCCTTTTTGA
TAATCTCATGACCAAAATCCCTTAACGTGAGTTTTCGTTCCACTGAGCGTCAGACCCCGTAGAAAAGATC
AAAGGATCTTCTTGAGATCCTTTTTTTCTGCGCGTAATCTGCTGCTTGCAAACAAAAAAACCACCGCTAC
CAGCGGTGGTTTGTTTGCCGGATCAAGAGCTACCAACTCTTTTTCCGAAGGTAACTGGCTTCAGCAGAGC
GCAGATACCAAATACTGTCCTTCTAGTGTAGCCGTAGTTAGGCCACCACTTCAAGAACTCTGTAGCACCG
CCTACATACCTCGCTCTGCTAATCCTGTTACCAGTGGCTGCTGCCAGTGGCGATAAGTCGTGTCTTACCG
GGTTGGACTCAAGACGATAGTTACCGGATAAGGCGCAGCGGTCGGGCTGAACGGGGGGTTCGTGCACACA
GCCCAGCTTGGAGCGAACGACCTACACCGAACTGAGATACCTACAGCGTGAGCTATGAGAAAGCGCCACG
CTTCCCGAAGGGAGAAAGGCGGACAGGTATCCGGTAAGCGGCAGGGTCGGAACAGGAGAGCGCACGAGGG
AGCTTCCAGGGGGAAACGCCTGGTATCTTTATAGTCCTGTCGGGTTTCGCCACCTCTGACTTGAGCGTCG
ATTTTTGTGATGCTCGTCAGGGGGGCGGAGCCTATGGAAAAACGCCAGCAACGCGGCCTTTTTACGGTTC
CTGGCCTTTTGCTGGCCTTTTGCTCACATGTTCTTTCCTGCGTTATCCCCTGATTCTGTGGATAACCGTA
TTACCGCCTTTGAGTGAGCTGATACCGCTCGCCGCAGCCGAACGACCGAGCGCAGCGAGTCAGTGAGCGA
GGAAGCGGAAGAGCGCCCAATACGCAAACCGCCTCTCCCCGCGCGTTGGCCGATTCATTAATCACTCTGT
GGTCTCATACTGTATAAGAGCTCATTTTTACAACAATTACCAACAACAACAAACAACAAACAACATTACA
ATTACATTTACAATTATCGATACATGGCTTCTAGCCCACCGAAGAAGAAGCGGAAGGTCAGCTGGAA
Features (pLannotate 1.2.2; 7 found; start..end, strand, type, name):
    126..230     +  promoter       AmpR promoter: bla
    221..301     -  CDS            int (fragment): INT2_ECOLX - Protein inferred from homology: Swiss-Prot protein existence level 3. Putative integrase believed to be involved in the insertion of antibiotic resistance genes into plasmids and transposons. From Escherichia coli.
    387..443     +  CDS            GmR (fragment): gentamycin acetyltransferase; aacC1; confers resistance to gentamycin
    450..1238    +  CDS            aadA: S3AD_ECOLX - Experimental evidence at protein level: Swiss-Prot protein existence level 1. Mediates bacterial resistance to the antibiotics streptomycin and spectinomycin. From Escherichia coli.
   1412..2000    +  rep_origin     ori: high-copy-number ColE1/pMB1/pBR322/pUC origin of replication
   2183..2232    +  CDS            lacI (fragment): lac repressor; lacI; The lac repressor binds to the lac operator to inhibit transcription in E. coli. This inhibition can be relieved by adding lactose or isopropyl-β-D-thiogalactopyranoside (IPTG).
   2273..2326    +  misc_feature   TMV Ω: translational enhancer from the tobacco mosaic virus 5'-leader sequence (Gallie et al., 1988)
